>Addgene plasmid #61189 | pCMU-TPr | depositor full sequence | sequence record 100497 | pCMU-TPr sequence 12041 bps
ATTCGGGCACGAACCCAGTGGACATAAGCCTCGTTCGGTTCGTAAGCTGTAATGCAAGTAGCGTAACTGC
CGTCACGCAACTGGTCCAGAACCTTGACCGAACGCAGCGGTGGTAACGGCGCAGTGGCGGTTTTCATGGC
TTCTTGTTATGACATGTTTTTTTGGGGTACAGTCTATGCCTCGGGCATCCAAGCAGCAAGCGCGTTACGC
CGTGGGTCGATGTTTGATGTTATGGAGCAGCAACGATGTTACGCAGCAGGGCAGTCGCCCTAAAACAAAG
TTAAACATCATGGGGGAAGCGGTGATCGCCGAAGTATCGACTCAACTATCAGAGGTAGTTGGCGTCATCG
AGCGCCATCTCGAACCGACGTTGCTGGCCGTACATTTGTACGGCTCCGCAGTGGATGGCGGCCTGAAGCC
ACACAGTGATATTGATTTGCTGGTTACGGTGACCGTAAGGCTTGATGAAACAACGCGGCGAGCTTTGATC
AACGACCTTTTGGAAACTTCGGCTTCCCCTGGAGAGAGCGAGATTCTCCGCGCTGTAGAAGTCACCATTG
TTGTGCACGACGACATCATTCCGTGGCGTTATCCAGCTAAGCGCGAACTGCAATTTGGAGAATGGCAGCG
CAATGACATTCTTGCAGGTATCTTCGAGCCAGCCACGATCGACATTGATCTGGCTATCTTGCTGACAAAA
GCAAGAGAACATAGCGTTGCCTTGGTAGGTCCAGCGGCGGAGGAACTCTTTGATCCGGTTCCTGAACAGG
ATCTATTTGAGGCGCTAAATGAAACCTTAACGCTATGGAACTCGCCGCCCGACTGGGCTGGCGATGAGCG
AAATGTAGTGCTTACGTTGTCCCGCATTTGGTACAGCGCAGTAACCGGCAAAATCGCGCCGAAGGATGTC
GCTGCCGACTGGGCAATGGAGCGCCTGCCGGCCCAGTATCAGCCCGTCATACTTGAAGCTAGACAGGCTT
ATCTTGGACAAGAAGAAGATCGCTTGGCCTCGCGCGCAGATCAGTTGGAAGAATTTGTCCACTACGTGAA
AGGCGAGATCACCAAGGTAGTCGGCAAATAATGTCTAGCTAGAAATTCGTTCAAGCCGACGCCGCTTCGC
CGGCGTTAACTCAAGCGATTAGATGCACTAAGCACATAATTGCTCACAGCCAAACTATCAGGTCAAGTCT
GCTTTTATTATTTTTAAGCGTGCATAATAAGCCCTACACAAATTGGGAGATATATCATGCATGACCAAAA
TCCCTTAACGTGAGTTTTCGTTCCACTGAGCGTCAGACCCCGTAGAAAAGATCAAAGGATCTTCTTGAGA
TCCTTTTTTTCTGCGCGTAATCTGCTGCTTGCAAACAAAAAAACCACCGCTACCAGCGGTGGTTTGTTTG
CCGGATCAAGAGCTACCAACTCTTTTTCCGAAGGTAACTGGCTTCAGCAGAGCGCAGATACCAAATACTG
TCCTTCTAGTGTAGCCGTAGTTAGGCCACCACTTCAAGAACTCTGTAGCACCGCCTACATACCTCGCTCT
GCTAATCCTGTTACCAGTGGCTGCTGCCAGTGGCGATAAGTCGTGTCTTACCGGGTTGGACTCAAGACGA
TAGTTACCGGATAAGGCGCAGCGGTCGGGCTGAACGGGGGGTTCGTGCACACAGCCCAGCTTGGAGCGAA
CGACCTACACCGAACTGAGATACCTACAGCGTGAGCTATGAGAAAGCGCCACGCTTCCCGAAGGGAGAAA
GGCGGACAGGTATCCGGTAAGCGGCAGGGTCGGAACAGGAGAGCGCACGAGGGAGCTTCCAGGGGGAAAC
GCCTGGTATCTTTATAGTCCTGTCGGGTTTCGCCACCTCTGACTTGAGCGTCGATTTTTGTGATGCTCGT
CAGGGGGGCGGAGCCTATGGAAAAACGCCAGCAACGCGGCCTTTTTACGGTTCCTGGCCTTTTGCTGGCC
TTTTGCTCACATGTTCTTTCCTGCGTTATCCCCTGATTCTGTGGATAACCGTATTACCGCCTTTGAGTGA
GCTGATACCGCTCGCCGCAGCCGAACGACCGAGCGCAGCGAGTCAGTGAGCGAGGAAGCGGAAGAGCGCC
TGATGCGGTATTTTCTCCTTACGCATCTGTGCGGTATTTCACACCGCATATGGTGCACTCTCAGTACAAT
CTGCTCTGATGCCGCATAGTTAAGCCAGTATACACTCCGCTATCGCTACGTGACTGGGTCATGGCTGCGC
CCCGACACCCGCCAACACCCGCTGACGCGCCCTGACGGGCTTGTCTGCTCCCGGCATCCGCTTACAGACA
AGCTGTGACCGTCTCCGGGAGCTGCATGTGTCAGAGGTTTTCACCGTCATCACCGAAACGCGCGAGGCAG
GGTGCCTTGATGTGGGCGCCGGCGGTCGAGTGGCGACGGCGCGGCTTGTCCGCGCCCTGGTAGATTGCCT
GGCCGTAGGCCAGCCATTTTTGAGCGGCCAGCGGCCGCGATAGGCCGACGCGAAGCGGCGGGGCGTAGGG
AGCGCAGCGACCGAAGGGTAGGCGCTTTTTGCAGCTCTTCGGCTGTGCGCTGGCCAGACAGTTATGCACA
GGCCAGGCGGGTTTTAAGAGTTTTAATAAGTTTTAAAGAGTTTTAGGCGGAAAAATCGCCTTTTTTCTCT
TTTATATCAGTCACTTACATGTGTGACCGGTTCCCAATGTACGGCTTTGGGTTCCCAATGTACGGGTTCC
GGTTCCCAATGTACGGCTTTGGGTTCCCAATGTACGTGCTATCCACAGGAAAGAGACCTTTTCGACCTTT
TTCCCCTGCTAGGGCAATTTGCCCTAGCATCTGCTCCGTACATTAGGAACCGGCGGATGCTTCGCCCTCG
ATCAGGTTGCGGTAGCGCATGACTAGGATCGGGCCAGCCTGCCCCGCCTCCTCCTTCAAATCGTACTCCG
GCAGGTCATTTGACCCGATCAGCTTGCGCACGGTGAAACAGAACTTCTTGAACTCTCCGGCGCTGCCACT
GCGTTCGTAGATCGTCTTGAACAACCATCTGGCTTCTGCCTTGCCTGCGGCGCGGCGTGCCAGGCGGTAG
AGAAAACGGCCGATGCCGGGATCGATCAAAAAGTAATCGGGGTGAACCGTCAGCACGTCCGGGTTCTTGC
CTTCTGTGATCTCGCGGTACATCCAATCAGCTAGCTCGATCTCGATGTACTCCGGCCGCCCGGTTTCGCT
CTTTACGATCTTGTAGCGGCTAATCAAGGCTTCACCCTCGGATACCGTCACCAGGCGGCCGTTCTTGGCC
TTCTTCGTACGCTGCATGGCAACGTGCGTGGTGTTTAACCGAATGCAGGTTTCTACCAGGTCGTCTTTCT
GCTTTCCGCCATCGGCTCGCCGGCAGAACTTGAGTACGTCCGCAACGTGTGGACGGAACACGCGGCCGGG
CTTGTCTCCCTTCCCTTCCCGGTATCGGTTCATGGATTCGGTTAGATGGGAAACCGCCATCAGTACCAGG
TCGTAATCCCACACACTGGCCATGCCGGCCGGCCCTGCGGAAACCTCTACGTGCCCGTCTGGAAGCTCGT
AGCGGATCACCTCGCCAGCTCGTCGGTCACGCTTCGACAGACGGAAAACGGCCACGTCCATGATGCTGCG
ACTATCGCGGGTGCCCACGTCATAGAGCATCGGAACGAAAAAATCTGGTTGCTCGTCGCCCTTGGGCGGC
TTCCTAATCGACGGCGCACCGGCTGCCGGCGGTTGCCGGGATTCTTTGCGGATTCGATCAGCGGCCGCTT
GCCACGATTCACCGGGGCGTGCTTCTGCCTCGATGCGTTGCCGCTGGGCGGCCTGCGCGGCCTTCAACTT
CTCCACCAGGTCATCACCCAGCGCCGCGCCGATTTGTACCGGGCCGGATGGTTTGCGACCGTCACGCCGA
TTCCTCGGGCTTGGGGGTTCCAGTGCCATTGCAGGGCCGGCAGACAACCCAGCCGCTTACGCCTGGCCAA
CCGCCCGTTCCTCCACACATGGGGCATTCCACGGCGTCGGTGCCTGGTTGTTCTTGATTTTCCATGCCGC
CTCCTTTAGCCGCTAAAATTCATCTACTCATTTATTCATTTGCTCATTTACTCTGGTAGCTGCGCGATGT
ATTCAGATAGCAGCTCGGTAATGGTCTTGCCTTGGCGTACCGCGTACATCTTCAGCTTGGTGTGATCCTC
CGCCGGCAACTGAAAGTTGACCCGCTTCATGGCTGGCGTGTCTGCCAGGCTGGCCAACGTTGCAGCCTTG
CTGCTGCGTGCGCTCGGACGGCCGGCACTTAGCGTGTTTGTGCTTTTGCTCATTTTCTCTTTACCTCATT
AACTCAAATGAGTTTTGATTTAATTTCAGCGGCCAGCGCCTGGACCTCGCGGGCAGCGTCGCCCTCGGGT
TCTGATTCAAGAACGGTTGTGCCGGCGGCGGCAGTGCCTGGGTAGCTCACGCGCTGCGTGATACGGGACT
CAAGAATGGGCAGCTCGTACCCGGCCAGCGCCTCGGCAACCTCACCGCCGATGCGCGTGCCTTTGATCGC
CCGCGACACGACAAAGGCCGCTTGTAGCCTTCCATCCGTGACCTCAATGCGCTGCTTAACCAGCTCCACC
AGGTCGGCGGTGGCCCATATGTCGTAAGGGCTTGGCTGCACCGGAATCAGCACGAAGTCGGCTGCCTTGA
TCGCGGACACAGCCAAGTCCGCCGCCTGGGGCGCTCCGTCGATCACTACGAAGTCGCGCCGGCCGATGGC
CTTCACGTCGCGGTCAATCGTCGGGCGGTCGATGCCGACAACGGTTAGCGGTTGATCTTCCCGCACGGCC
GCCCAATCGCGGGCACTGCCCTGGGGATCGGAATCGACTAACAGAACATCGGCCCCGGCGAGTTGCAGGG
CGCGGGCTAGATGGGTTGCGATGGTCGTCTTGCCTGACCCGCCTTTCTGGTTAAGTACAGCGATAACCTT
CATGCGTTCCCCTTGCGTATTTGTTTATTTACTCATCGCATCATATACGCAGCGACCGCATGACGCAAGC
TGTTTTACTCAAATACACATCACCTTTTTAGACGGCGGCGCTCGGTTTCTTCAGCGGCCAAGCTGGCCGG
CCAGGCCGCCAGCTTGGCATCAGACAAACCGGCCAGGATTTCATGCAGCCGCACGGTTGAGACGTGCGCG
GGCGGCTCGAACACGTACCCGGCCGCGATCATCTCCGCCTCGATCTCTTCGGTAATGAAAAACGGTTCGT
CCTGGCCGTCCTGGTGCGGTTTCATGCTTGTTCCTCTTGGCGTTCATTCTCGGCGGCCGCCAGGGCGTCG
GCCTCGGTCAATGCGTCCTCACGGAAGGCACCGCGCCGCCTGGCCTCGGTGGGCGTCACTTCCTCGCTGC
GCTCAAGTGCGCGGTACAGGGTCGAGCGATGCACGCCAAGCAGTGCAGCCGCCTCTTTCACGGTGCGGCC
TTCCTGGTCGATCAGCTCGCGGGCGTGCGCGATCTGTGCCGGGGTGAGGGTAGGGCGGGGGCCAAACTTC
ACGCCTCGGGCCTTGGCGGCCTCGCGCCCGCTCCGGGTGCGGTCGATGATTAGGGAACGCTCGAACTCGG
CAATGCCGGCGAACACGGTCAACACCATGCGGCCGGCCGGCGTGGTGGTGTCGGCCCACGGCTCTGCCAG
GCTACGCAGGCCCGCGCCGGCCTCCTGGATGCGCTCGGCAATGTCCAGTAGGTCGCGGGTGCTGCGGGCC
AGGCGGTCTAGCCTGGTCACTGTCACAACGTCGCCAGGGCGTAGGTGGTCAAGCATCCTGGCCAGCTCCG
GGCGGTCGCGCCTGGTGCCGGTGATCTTCTCGGAAAACAGCTTGGTGCAGCCGGCCGCGTGCAGTTCGGC
CCGTTGGTTGGTCAAGTCCTGGTCGTCGGTGCTGACGCGGGCATAGCCCAGCAGGCCAGCGGCGGCGCTC
TTGTTCATGGCGTAATGTCTCCGGTTCTAGTCGCAAGTATTCTACTTTATGCGACTAAAACACGCGACAA
GAAAACGCCAGGAAAAGGGCAGGGCGGCAGCCTGTCGCGTAACTTAGGACTTGTGCGACATGTCGTTTTC
AGAAGACGGCTGCACTGAACGTCAGAAGCCGACTGCACTATAGCAGCGGAGGGGTTGGATCAAAGTACTT
TGATCCCGAGGGGAACCCTGTGGTTGGCATGCACATACAAATGGACGAACGGATAAACCTTTTCACGCCC
TTTTAAATATCCGTTATTCTAATAAACGCTCTTTTCTCTTAGGTTTACCCGCCAATATATCCTGTCAAAC
ACTGATAGTTTAAACTGAAGGCGGGAAACGACAATCTGATCCAAGCTCAAGCTAAGCTTGGGCCCGAGCG
GATAACAATTTCACACAGGAAACAGCTATGACCATGATTACGCCAAGCTATCAACTTTGTATAGAAAAGT
TGAGTCTAGCTCAACAGAGCTTTTAACCCAAATTGGTACAATAGAATACAACTTTAGATCATAATTCTCA
AAAGAAAGAGATTCCTTAGCTATTCTATCTGCCACTCCATTTCCTTCTCGGCTTGTATGCACAAGCATAA
AATCCTCAAACTTGCTAAGTAGATACTTTATGTCTTGGATAATTGGATTGAGACTTGACAAGCATAACTT
TCATGTAACCAAAGACACAAGTTGCTGAGAATCCACCTCAAAAATGATCTTCCTATAATTGAATCGGGAT
AATGACAGCACAGCCCATCTAAGAGCCTCCACTTCTACTTCCAGCACGCTTCTTACTTTTACCACAGCTC
TTGCACCTAACCATAACACCTTCCCTGTATGATCGCGAAGCACCCACCCTAAGCCACATTTTAATCCTTC
TGTTGGCCATGCCCCATCAAAGTTGCACTTAACCCAAGATTGTGGTGGAGCTTCCCATGTTTCTCGTCTG
TCCCGACGGTGTTGTGGTTGGTGCTTTCCTTACATTCTGAGCCTCTTTCCTTCTAATCCACTCATCTGCA
TCTTCTTGTGTCCTTACTAATACCTCATTGGTTCCAAATTCCCTCCCTTTAAGCACCAGCTCGTTTCTGT
TCTTCCACAGCCTCCCAAGTATCCAAGGGACTAAAGCCTCCACATTCTTCAGATCAGGATATTCTTGTTT
AAGATGTTGAACTCTATGGAGGTTTGTATGAACTGATGATCTAGGACCGGATAAGTTCCCTTCTTCATAG
CGAACTTATTCAAAGAATGTTTTGTGTATCATTCTTGTTACATTGTTATTAATGAAAAAATATTATTGGT
CATTGGACTGAACACGAGTGTTAAATATGGACCAGGCCCCAAATAAGATCCATTGATATATGAATTAAAT
AACAAGAATAAATCGAGTCACCAAACCACTTGCCTTTTTTAACGAGACTTGTTCACCAACTTGATACAAA
AGTCATTATCCTATGCAAATCAATAATCATACAAAAATATCCAATAACACTAAAAAATTAAAAGAAATGG
ATAATTTCACAATATGTTATACGATAAAGAAGTTACTTTTCCAAGAAATTCACTGATTTTATAAGCCCAC
TTGCATTAGATAAATGGCAAAAAAAAACAAAAAGGAAAAGAAATAAAGCACGAAGAATTCTAGAAAATAC
GAAATACGCTTCAATGCAGTGGGACCCACGGTTCAATTATTGCCAATTTTCAGCTCCACCGTATATTTAA
AAAATAAAACGATAATGCTAAAAAAATATAAATCGTAACGATCGTTAAATCTCAACGGCTGGATCTTATG
ACGACCGTTAGAAATTGTGGTTGTCGACGAGTCAGTAATAAACGGCGTCAAAGTGGTTGCAGCCGGCACA
CACGAGTCGTGTTTATCAACTCAAAGCACAAATACTTTTCCTCAACCTAAAAATAAGGCAATTAGCCAAA
AACAACTTTGCGTGTAAACAACGCTCAATACACGTGTCATTTTATTATTAGCTATTGCTTCACCGCCTTA
GCTTTCTCGTGACCTAGTCGTCCTCGTCTTTTCTTCTTCTTCTTCTATAAAACAATACCCAAAGAGCTCT
TCTTCTTCACAATTCAGATTTCAATTTCTCAAAATCTTAAAAACTTTCTCTCAATTCTCTCTACCGTGAT
CAAGGTAAATTTCTGTGTTCCTTATTCTCTCAAAATCTTCGATTTTGTTTTCGTTCGATCCCAATTTCGT
ATATGTTCTTTGGTTTAGATTCTGTTAATCTTAGATCGAAGACGATTTTCTGGGTTTGATCGTTAGATAT
CATCTTAATTCTCGATTAGGGTTTCATAGATATCATCCGATTTGTTCAAATAATTTGAGTTTTGTCGAAT
AATTACTCTTCGATTTGTGATTTCTATCTAGATCTGGTGTTAGTTTCTAGTTTGTGCGATCGAATTTGTC
GATTAATCTGAGTTTTTCTGATTAACAGGCAAGTTTGTACAAAAAAGCAGGCTTCATGCCGATCAGAAAC
ATCGCCATTGGCCGTCCAGATGAAGCCACCCGTCCCGATGCCTTAAAGGCGGCGTTGGCTGAGTTCATTT
CAACTTTGATCTTTGTCGTCGCCGGTTCAGGCTCTGGCATGGCTTTCAACAAGCTCACTGAAAACGGAGC
CACCACTCCTTCTGGTCTCGTAGCTGCTGCAGTGGCTCATGCCTTTGGACTCTTCGTCGCTGTCTCAGTT
GGTGCCAACATCTCTGGTGGACACGTTAACCCTGCCGTCACTTTCGGTGCTTTCATTGGTGGTAACATCA
CTCTCCTCCGTGGTATCCTCTACTGGATTGCTCAGCTTCTCGGCTCCGTCGTCGCTTGCCTCATCCTTAA
ATTCGCCACCGGTGGCTTGGCTGTGCCGGCTTTTGGTCTCTCTGCTGGAGTAGGAGTGTTGAACGCTTTC
GTTTTCGAGATCGTGATGACATTCGGGCTTGTTTACACCGTCTACGCTACAGCCATTGACCCCAAAAACG
GGAGTCTTGGAACAATTGCTCCCATCGCAATCGGTTTCATTGTTGGAGCCAACATCTTAGCTGGAGGAGC
TTTCTCTGGAGCCTCCATGAATCCCGCCGTGGCTTTCGGACCAGCGGTGGTGAGCTGGACATGGACCAAC
CACTGGGTCTACTGGGCCGGACCTCTCGTCGGCGGTGGAATCGCTGGACTCATCTACGAAGTTTTCTTCA
TCAACACCACACACGAGCAGCTCCCAACCACAGACTACGACCCAGCTTTCTTGTACAAAGTGGAAATGGT
GAGCAAGGGCGAGGAGGATAACATGGCCATCATCAAGGAGTTCATGCGCTTCAAGGTGCACATGGAGGGC
TCCGTGAACGGCCACGAGTTCGAGATCGAGGGCGAGGGCGAGGGCCGCCCCTACGAGGGCACCCAGACCG
CCAAGCTGAAGGTGACCAAGGGTGGCCCCCTGCCCTTCGCCTGGGACATCCTGTCCCCTCAGTTCATGTA
CGGCTCCAAGGCCTACGTGAAGCACCCCGCCGACATCCCCGACTACTTGAAGCTGTCCTTCCCCGAGGGC
TTCAAGTGGGAGCGCGTGATGAACTTCGAGGACGGCGGCGTGGTGACCGTGACCCAGGACTCCTCCCTGC
AGGACGGCGAGTTCATCTACAAGGTGAAGCTGCGCGGCACCAACTTCCCCTCCGACGGCCCCGTAATGCA
GAAGAAGACCATGGGCTGGGAGGCCTCCTCCGAGCGGATGTACCCCGAGGACGGCGCCCTGAAGGGCGAG
ATCAAGCAGAGGCTGAAGCTGAAGGACGGCGGCCACTACGACGCTGAGGTCAAGACCACCTACAAGGCCA
AGAAGCCCGTGCAGCTGCCCGGCGCCTACAACGTCAACATCAAGTTGGACATCACCTCCCACAACGAGGA
CTACACCATCGTGGAACAGTACGAACGCGCCGAGGGCCGCCACTCCACCGGCGGCATGGACGAGCTGTAC
AAGTAAGCAACTTTATTATACATAGTTGATAATTCACTGGCCGTCGTTTTACAACGTCGTGACTGGGAAA
ACGATCTAACTGACTAGCCGCGGCCATGGCGGCCGGGAGCGGCCATGCTAGAGTCCGCAAAAATCACCAG
TCTCTCTCTACAAATCTATCTCTCTCTATTTTTCTCCAGAATAATGTGTGAGTAGTTCCCAGATAAGGGA
ATTAGGGTTCTTATAGGGTTTCGCTCATGTGTTGAGCATATAAGAAACCCTTAGTATGTATTTGTATTTG
TAAAATACTTCTATCAATAAAATTTCTAATTCCTAAAACCAAAATCCAGTGACCTGCAGGTCGACCATAT
GGGAGAGCTCGAATTATCATACATGAGAATTAAGGGAGTCACGTTATGACCCCCGCCGATGACGCGGGAC
AAGCCGTTTTACGTTTGGAACTGACAGAACCGCAACGTTGAAGGAGCCACTCAGCCGCGGGTTTCTGGAG
TTTAATGAGCTAAGCACATACGTCAGAAACCATTATTGCGCGTTCAAAAGTCGCCTAAGGTCACTATCAG
CTAGCAAATATTTCTTGTCAAAAATGCTCCACTGACGTTCCATAAATTCCCCTCGGTATCCAATTAGAGT
CTCATATTCACTCTCAACTCGATCGAGGCATGATTGAACAAGATGGATTGCACGCAGGTTCTCCGGCCGC
TTGGGTGGAGAGGCTATTCGGCTATGACTGGGCACAACAGACAATCGGCTGCTCTGATGCCGCCGTGTTC
CGGCTGTCAGCGCAGGGGCGCCCGGTTCTTTTTGTCAAGACCGACCTGTCCGGTGCCCTGAATGAACTCC
AAGACGAGGCAGCGCGGCTATCGTGGCTGGCCACGACGGGCGTTCCTTGCGCAGCTGTGCTCGACGTTGT
CACTGAAGCGGGAAGGGACTGGCTGCTATTGGGCGAAGTGCCGGGGCAGGATCTCCTGTCATCTCACCTT
GCTCCTGCCGAGAAAGTATCCATCATGGCTGATGCAATGCGGCGGCTGCATACGCTTGATCCGGCTACCT
GCCCATTCGACCACCAAGCGAAACATCGCATCGAGCGAGCACGTACTCGGATGGAAGCCGGTCTTGTCGA
TCAGGATGATCTGGACGAAGAGCATCAGGGGCTCGCGCCAGCCGAACTGTTCGCCAGGCTCAAGGCGCGG
ATGCCCGACGGCGAGGATCTCGTCGTGACCCACGGCGATGCCTGCTTGCCGAATATCATGGTGGAAAATG
GCCGCTTTTCTGGATTCATCGACTGTGGCCGGCTGGGTGTGGCGGACCGCTATCAGGACATAGCGTTGGC
TACCCGTGATATTGCTGAAGAGCTTGGCGGCGAATGGGCTGACCGCTTCCTCGTGCTTTACGGTATCGCC
GCTCCCGATTCGCAGCGCATCGCCTTCTATCGCCTTCTTGACGAGTTCTTCTGAGCGGGACTCTGGGGTT
CGGACTCTAGCTAGAGTCAAGCAGATCGTTCAAACATTTGGCAATAAAGTTTCTTAAGATTGAATCCTGT
TGCCGGTCTTGCGATGATTATCATATAATTTCTGTTGAATTACGTTAAGCATGTAATAATTAACATGTAA
TGCATGACGTTATTTATGAGATGGGTTTTTATGATTAGAGTCCCGCAATTATACATTTAATACGCGATAG
AAAACAAAATATAGCGCGCAAACTAGGATAAATTATCGCGCGCGGTGTCATCTATGTTACTAGATCGACC
GGCATGCAAGCTGATAATTCAATTCGGCGTTAATTCAGTACATTAAAAACGTCCGCAATGTGTTATTAAG
TTGTCTAAGCGTCAATTTGTTTACACCACAATATATCCTGCCACCAGCCAGCCAACAGCTCCCCGACCGG
CAGCTCGGCACAAAATCACCACTCGATACAGGCAGCCCATCAGTCCGGGACGGCGTCAGCGGGAGAGCCG
TTGTAAGGCGGCAGACTTTGCTCATGTTACCGATGCTATTCGGAAGAACGGCAACTAAGCTGCCGGGTTT
GAAACACGGATGATCTCGCGGAGGGTAGCATGTTGATTGTAACGATGACAGAGCGTTGCTGCCTGTGATC
A
Features (pLannotate 1.2.2; 22 found; start..end, strand, type, name):
    227..283     +  CDS            GmR (fragment): gentamycin acetyltransferase; aacC1; confers resistance to gentamycin
    294..1081    +  CDS            SmR (fragment): aminoglycoside adenylyltransferase (Murphy, 1985); aadA; confers resistance to spectinomycin and streptomycin
   1325..1913    +  rep_origin     ori: high-copy-number ColE1/pMB1/pBR322/pUC origin of replication
   2099..2239    -  misc_feature   bom: basis of mobility region from pBR322
   2341..2380    -  CDS            rop (fragment): Rop protein, which maintains plasmids at low copy number; rop
   2583..2777    -  rep_origin     pVS1 oriV: origin of replication for the Pseudomonas plasmid pVS1 (Heeb et al., 2000)
   2843..3911    -  CDS            pVS1 RepA (fragment): replication protein from the Pseudomonas plasmid pVS1 (Heeb et al., 2000)
   4344..4973    -  CDS            pVS1 StaA: stability protein from the Pseudomonas plasmid pVS1 (Heeb et al., 2000)
   5533..5934    -  CDS            Y4CG_SINFN (fragment): Protein inferred from homology: Swiss-Prot protein existence level 3. From Sinorhizobium fredii (strain NBRC 101917 / NGR234).
   6273..6297    -  misc_feature   RB T-DNA repeat: right border repeat from nopaline C58 T-DNA
   6422..6442    +  protein_bind   attB4: mutant version of attB; core recombination site for the Gateway® BP reaction BP Clonase™
   8430..8450    +  protein_bind   attB1: mutant version of attB; core recombination site for the Gateway® BP reaction BP Clonase™
   8456..9208    +  CDS            TIP1-1: TIP11_ARATH - Also known as AQP.1. Experimental evidence at protein level: Swiss-Prot protein existence level 1. Water channel required to facilitate the transport of water, diffusion of amino acids and/or peptides from the vacuolar compartment to the cytoplasm. Does not promote glycerol permeability. May play a role in the control of cell turgor and cell expansion. Its function is impaired by Hg(2+). May be involved in a vesicle-based metabolite routing through or between pre-vacuolar compartments and the central vacuole. Transports urea in yeast cells in a pH-independent manner. Transports H
   9213..9233    -  protein_bind   attB2: mutant version of attB; core recombination site for the Gateway® BP reaction BP Clonase™
   9236..9943    +  CDS            mCherry: mCherry is a basic (constitutively fluorescent) red fluorescent protein published in 2004, derived from Discosoma sp.. It is reported to be a very rapidly-maturing monomer with low acid sensitivity.
   9972..10012   +  CDS            lacZα (fragment): LacZα fragment of β-galactosidase; lacZ fragment
  10111..10270   +  polyA_signal   CaMV poly(A) signal (fragment): cauliflower mosaic virus polyadenylation signal
  10387..10566   +  promoter       NOS promoter: nopaline synthase promoter
  10600..11391   +  CDS            neo: KKA2_KLEPN - Also known as kan, nptII. Experimental evidence at protein level: Swiss-Prot protein existence level 1. Resistance to kanamycin, neomycin, paromomycin, ribostamycin, butirosin and gentamicin B. From Klebsiella pneumoniae.
  11434..11686   +  terminator     NOS terminator: nopaline synthase terminator and poly(A) signal
  11779..11803   -  misc_feature   LB T-DNA repeat: left border repeat from nopaline C58 T-DNA
  12041..137     -  CDS            int (fragment) (across the origin): INT2_ECOLX - Protein inferred from homology: Swiss-Prot protein existence level 3. Putative integrase believed to be involved in the insertion of antibiotic resistance genes into plasmids and transposons. From Escherichia coli.
