[The description below was written by a language model from this plasmid's Addgene catalogue record and pLannotate feature annotations shown in this document.]
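Description:
pCMU-TPr is a binary plant expression vector built on the pK7m34GW MultiSite Gateway destination backbone, intended for Agrobacterium-mediated delivery of a T-DNA into plant cells. The backbone carries a high-copy ColE1/pUC-type origin with the pBR322 bom region for propagation in E. coli, together with the pVS1 oriV, RepA and StaA functions that support replication and stable maintenance in Agrobacterium. Bacterial selection is by spectinomycin through the aadA (SmR) aminoglycoside adenylyltransferase gene. The short gentamicin acetyltransferase, rop, lacZα and integrase fragments in the annotation appear to be backbone remnants rather than functional elements.

Between the nopaline-type right and left T-DNA borders lies the reporter cassette, assembled by three-fragment Gateway recombination. The roughly 2 kb region between attB4 and attB1 is not annotated in the feature table, but its position matches the AtUBQ10 promoter listed in the catalogue record, a constitutive Arabidopsis ubiquitin promoter. It is followed by the 753 bp coding sequence of AtTIP1-1, a tonoplast intrinsic protein (vacuolar aquaporin), then attB2 and mCherry, giving a C-terminal red fluorescent fusion that ends at a CaMV polyadenylation signal. Downstream, a NOS promoter–nptII–NOS terminator cassette confers kanamycin resistance for selecting transformed plant tissue.

Because TIP1-1 resides in the vacuolar membrane, the fusion acts as a live-cell red marker for the tonoplast. It belongs to a set of fluorescent organelle, membrane and cytoskeleton markers developed for Medicago truncatula. That set includes versions driven by constitutive and by arbuscular mycorrhiza-inducible promoters, and this construct is the constitutively expressed tonoplast reporter.
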