Addgene plasmid #61189: pCMU-TPr
Purpose: Fluorescent reporter for tonoplast AtTIP1-1-mCherry expressed under AtUBQ10 promoter
Depositing lab: Maria Harrison. Depositing organization: Boyce Thompson Institute for Plant Research, Inc. Publication: A set of fluorescent protein-based markers expressed from constitutive and arbuscular mycorrhiza-inducible promoters to label organelles, membranes and cytoskeletal elements in Medicago truncatula. Ivanov S, Harrison MJ. Plant J. 2014 Oct 20. doi: 10.1111/tpj.12706. PubMed 25329881.
Backbone
  Vector backbone: pK7m34GW
  Vector type: Plant Expression
  Selectable markers: Kanamycin
Growth in bacteria
  Bacterial resistance: Spectinomycin, 50 μg/mL
  Growth temperature: 37°C
  Growth strain: DH5alpha
  Copy number: High Copy
Gene/Insert
  Gene/Insert name: AtTIP1-1
  Insert size (bp): 753
  Promoter: AtUBQ10
  Tag / fusion protein: mCherry
  Cloning method: Gateway Cloning
  Sequencing primers: 5′ ATGCCGATCAGAAACATCG; 3′ GTAGTCTGTGGTTGGGAGCTG
Terms and licenses: Academic/Nonprofit Terms; Industry Terms: Not Available to Industry
How to cite: pCMU-TPr was a gift from Maria Harrison (Addgene plasmid # 61189 ; http://n2t.net/addgene:61189 ; RRID:Addgene_61189)
