>Addgene plasmid #61189 | pCMU-TPr | addgene partial sequence | sequence record 104799 | Mombaerts mRFPup 5'-GTGGCCGTTCACGGAGCCCTCCATG-3'
GGCCATGTTATCCTCCTCGCCCTTGCTCACCATTTCCACTTTGTACAAGNAAGCTGGGTCGTAGTCTGTG
GTTGGGAGCTGCTCGTGTGTGGTGTTGATGAAGAAAACTTCGTAGATGAGTCCAGCGATTCCACCGCCGA
CGAGAGGTCCGGCCCAGTAGACCCAGTGGTTGGTCCATGTCCAGCTCACCACCGCTGGTCCGAAAGCCAC
GGCGGGATTCATGGAGGCTCCAGAGAAAGCTCCTCCAGCTAAGATGTTGGCTCCAACAATGAAACCGATT
GCGATGGGAGCAATTGTTCCAAGACTCCCGTTTTTGGGGTCAATGGCTGTAGCGTAGACGGTGTAAACAA
GCCCGAATGTCATCACGATCTCGAAAACGAAAGCGTTCAACACTCCTACTCCAG
